>Addgene plasmid #185039 | pRAR110 | addgene full sequence | sequence record 363604 | Addgene NGS Result
ACTTTATGCTTCCGGCTGAATTCTAAAGATCTCGGCAAGGCATGAAACAGCACATCGCCAATCGGATGAT
GATAGTAATCTGCCGCCCATAGCAGCAATCGCCAGACGGAGTGAGTAAACACCGGCTCACTATCCAGCAC
TTCGACTACCGCTTTTAGCTCATTGAGCGGCAGTTCGCTGGCATCGCTAACTGATACCACAATCCCGATG
CGCTCCTGCTGTTTGCCAAACGGCACGCGCACGCGACACCCAGCTTTAACCGTCATGCCTTCTGGCAGCA
GATAGTCAAAGGTACGAGGAAGCGGAACGGGCAAGGCAACGTGGGCAACGGGCATAGCATCATCCTGACT
TGAAATTCGGTGGGTTAGTATACACATTGCCGTAGAAGAGTGCGGATCAGTTTGCATACGCTGGTTAATT
TCTGTATGATTTCGCGCCTTCGTACGAAATGATCGTATTGAAGCTATACTTTTAACATCGCGTGGTGTCT
GGCTTAGGCTGGAAGAGCGACGCGGCCTTAAACCGAGGTTTTCCCATGAAAAAAGATATTCACCCGAAAT
ACGAAGAAATTACTGCTAGCTGCTCTTGCGGTAACGTAATGAAAATCCGCTCCACCGTTGGTCATGGTGG
TGGTGGTATGAGCAAAGGAGAAGAACTTTTCACTGGAGTTGTCCCAATTCTTGTTGAATTAGATGGTGAT
GTTAATGGGCACAAATTTTCTGTCCGTGGAGAGGGTGAAGGTGATGCTACAAACGGAAAACTCACCCTTA
AATTTATTTGCACTACTGGAAAACTACCTGTTCCGTGGCCAACACTTGTCACTACTCTGACCTATGGTGT
TCAATGCTTTTCCCGTTATCCGGATCACATGAAACGGCATGACTTTTTCAAGAGTGCCATGCCCGAAGGT
TATGTACAGGAACGCACTATATCTTTCAAAGATGACGGGACCTACAAGACGCGTGCTGAAGTCAAGTTTG
AAGGTGATACCCTTGTTAATCGTATCGAGTTAAAGGGTATTGATTTTAAAGAAGATGGAAACATTCTTGG
ACACAAACTCGAGTACAACTTTAACTCACACAATGTATACATCACGGCAGACAAACAAAAGAATGGAATC
AAAGCTAACTTCAAAATTCGCCACAACGTTGAAGATGGTTCCGTTCAACTAGCAGACCATTATCAACAAA
ATACTCCAATTGGCGATGGCCCTGTCCTTTTACCAGACAACCATTACCTGTCGACACAATCTGTCCTTTC
GAAAGATCCCAACGAAAAGCGTGACCACATGGTCCTTCTTGAGTTTGTAACTGCTGCTGGGATTACACAT
GGCATGGATGAGCTCTACAAATAAGGATCTGAAGCTTGGGCCCGAACAAAAACTCATCTCAGAAGAGGAT
CTGAATAGCGCCGTCGACCATCATCATCATCATCATTGAGTTTAAACGGTCTCCAGCTTGGCTGTTTTGG
CGGATGAGAGAAGATTTTCAGCCTGATACAGATTAAATCAGAACGCAGAAGCGGTCTGATAAAACAGAAT
TTGCCTGGCGGCAGTAGCGCGGTGGTCCCACCTGACCCCATGCCGAACTCAGAAGTGAAACGCCGTAGCG
CCGATGGTAGTGTGGGGTCTCCCCATGCGAGAGTAGGGAACTGCCAGGCATCAAATAAAACGAAAGGCTC
AGTCGAAAGACTGGGCCTTTCGTTTTATCTGTTGTTTGTCGGTGAACTGGATCCTTACTCGAGTCTAGAC
TGCAGTTGATCGGGCACGTAAGAGGTTCCAACTTTCACCATAATGAAATAAGATCACTACCGGGCGTATT
TTTTGAGTTATCGAGATTTTCAGGAGCTAAGGAAGCTAAAATGGAGAAAAAAATCACTGGATATACCACC
GTTGATATATCCCAATGGCATCGTAAAGAACATTTTGAGGCATTTCAGTCAGTTGCTCAATGTACCTATA
ACCAGACCGTTCAGCTGGATATTACGGCCTTTTTAAAGACCGTAAAGAAAAATAAGCACAAGTTTTATCC
GGCCTTTATTCACATTCTTGCCCGCCTGATGAATGCTCATCCGGAATTTCGTATGGCAATGAAAGACGGT
GAGCTGGTGATATGGGATAGTGTTAACCCTTGTTACACCGTTTTCCATGAGCAAACTGAAACGTTTTCAT
CGCTCTGGAGTGAATACCACGACGATTTCCGGCAGTTTCTACACATATATTCGCAAGATGTGGCGTGTTA
CGGTGAAAACCTGGCCTATTTCCCTAAAGGGTTTATTGAGAATATGTTTTTCGTCTCAGCCAATCCCTGG
GTGAGTTTCACCAGTTTTGATTTAAACGTGGCCAATATGGACAACTTCTTCGCCCCCGTTTTCACCATGG
GCAAATATTATACGCAAGGCGACAAGGTGCTGATGCCGCTGGCGATTCAGGTTCATCATGCCGTTTGTGA
TGGCTTCCATGTCGGCAGAATGCTTAATGAATTACAACAGTACTGCGATGAGTGGCAGGGCGGGGCGTAA
TTTGATATCGAGCTCGCTTGGACTCCTGTTGATAGATCCAGTAATGACCTAAGAACTCCATCTGGATTTG
TTCAGAACGCTCGGTTGCCGCCGGGCGTTTTTTATTGGTGAGAATCCAAGCCTCCGATCAACGTCTCATT
TTCGCCAAAAGTTGGCCCAGGGCTTCCCGGTATCAACAGGGACACCAGGATTTATTTATTCTGCGAAGTG
ATCTTCCGTCACAGGTATTTATTCGGCGCAAAGTGCGTCGGGTGATGCTGCCAACTTACTGATTTAGTGT
ATGATGGTGTTTTTGAGGTGCTCCAGTGGCTTCTGTTTCTATCAGCTGTCCCTCCTGTTCAGCTACTGAC
GGGGTGGTGCGTAACGGCAAAAGCACCGCCGGACATCAGCGCTAGCGGAGTGTATACTGGCTTACTATGT
TGGCACTGATGAGGGTGTCAGTGAAGTGCTTCATGTGGCAGGAGAAAAAAGGCTGCACCGGTGCGTCAGC
AGAATATGTGATACAGGATATATTCCGCTTCCTCGCTCACTGACTCGCTACGCTCGGTCGTTCGACTGCG
GCGAGCGGAAATGGCTTACGAACGGGGCGGAGATTTCCTGGAAGATGCCAGGAAGATACTTAACAGGGAA
GTGAGAGGGCCGCGGCAAAGCCGTTTTTCCATAGGCTCCGCCCCCCTGACAAGCATCACGAAATCTGACG
CTCAAATCAGTGGTGGCGAAACCCGACAGGACTATAAAGATACCAGGCGTTTCCCCCTGGCGGCTCCCTC
GTGCGCTCTCCTGTTCCTGCCTTTCGGTTTACCGGTGTCATTCCGCTGTTATGGCCGCGTTTGTCTCATT
CCACGCCTGACACTCAGTTCCGGGTAGGCAGTTCGCTCCAAGCTGGACTGTATGCACGAACCCCCCGTTC
AGTCCGACCGCTGCGCCTTATCCGGTAACTATCGTCTTGAGTCCAACCCGGAAAGACATGCAAAAGCACC
ACTGGCAGCAGCCACTGGTAATTGATTTAGAGGAGTTAGTCTTGAAGTCATGCGCCGGTTAAGGCTAAAC
TGAAAGGACAAGTTTTGGTGACTGCGCTCCTCCAAGCCAGTTACCTCGGTTCAAAGAGTTGGTAGCTCAG
AGAACCTTCGAAAAACCGCCCTGCAAGGCGGTTTTTTCGTTTTCAGAGCAAGAGATTACGCGCAGACCAA
AACGATCTCAAGAAGATCATCTTATTAATCAGATAAAATATTTCTAGATTTCAGTGCAATTTATCTCTTC
AAATGTAGCACCTGAAGTCAGCCCCATACGATATAAGTTGTAATTCTCATGTTTGACAGCTTATCATCGA
TAAGCTTCCGATGGCGCGCCGAGAGGCTTTAC
Features (pLannotate 1.2.2; 15 found; start..end, strand, type, name):
     33..335     -  CDS            priA (fragment): PRIA_ECOLI - Experimental evidence at protein level: Swiss-Prot protein existence level 1. Involved in the restart of stalled replication forks. Recognizes and binds the arrested nascent DNA chain at stalled replication forks. It can open the DNA duplex, via its helicase activity, and promote assembly of the primosome and loading of the major replicative helicase DnaB onto DNA. Is also involved in initiation of normal DNA replication in various plasmids and phages. Binds to branched DNA structures that resemble D-loops or to the primosome assembly site (PAS). Binds to DNA in two distinct modes
    478..528     +  ncRNA          L31-Gammaproteobacteria: Accession: RF03157 - L31-Gammaproteobacteria ribosomal protein leader
    536..625     +  CDS            rpmE (fragment): RL31_ECOLI - Experimental evidence at protein level: Swiss-Prot protein existence level 1. Binds the 23S rRNA. From Escherichia coli (strain K12).
    638..1351    +  CDS            Superfolder GFP: Superfolder GFP is a basic (constitutively fluorescent) green fluorescent protein published in 2005, derived from Aequorea victoria. It is reported to be a very rapidly-maturing weak dimer.
   1419..1436    +  CDS            capTEV™ (fragment): composite tag for in vivo biotinylation, TEV protease cleavage, and 6xHis tagging
   1543..1658    +  ncRNA          5S rRNA: Accession: RF00001 - 5S ribosomal RNA
   1662..1708    +  terminator     rrnB T1 terminator: transcription terminator T1 from the E. coli rrnB gene
   1763..1860    +  promoter       cat promoter: promoter of the E. coli cat gene encoding chloramphenicol acetyltransferase
   1861..2520    +  CDS            CmR: chloramphenicol acetyltransferase; cat; confers resistance to chloramphenicol
   2591..2625    +  terminator     lambda t0 terminator: minimal transcription terminator from phage lambda (Scholtissek and Grosse, 1987)
   2771..2914    +  mobile_element IS1 (fragment): prokaryotic transposable element IS1
   3033..3088    -  rep_origin     RSF ori (fragment): Plasmids containing the RSF 1030 origin of replication can be propagated in E. coli cells that contain additional plasmids with compatible origins.
   3176..3721    -  rep_origin     p15A ori: Plasmids containing the medium-copy-number p15A origin of replication can be propagated in E. coli cells that contain a second plasmid with the ColE1 origin.
   3833..3857    +  promoter       tet promoter (fragment): E. coli promoter for tetracycline efflux protein gene
   3878..17      +  promoter       lac UV5 promoter (fragment) (across the origin): E. coli lac promoter with an "up" mutation
