[The description below was written by a language model from this plasmid's Addgene catalogue record and pLannotate feature annotations shown in this document.]
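Description:
pRAR110 is a 3.9 kb bacterial expression reporter plasmid built on a pACYC-type backbone. It replicates in E. coli from the p15A origin and is selected with chloramphenicol through a cat promoter–driven chloramphenicol acetyltransferase gene followed by a lambda t0 terminator. The catalogue entry lists it as high copy, although p15A is generally regarded as a lower/medium-copy origin that is compatible with ColE1-type plasmids. Short annotated fragments of IS1, an RSF origin, and tet and lacUV5 promoters appear to be backbone remnants rather than functional parts of the design.

The payload is a translational fusion reporter for the E. coli MG1655 ribosomal protein L31 gene, rpmE. It carries about 400 nt of the native l31 promoter region; the priA fragment annotated on the opposite strand most likely reflects neighbouring chromosomal sequence included in that region. Next comes the rpmE 5' UTR, which the annotation recognises as the gammaproteobacterial L31 ribosomal protein leader RNA. Then come the first 90 nt of the rpmE coding sequence, joined through a glycine linker to superfolder GFP. The cassette ends in rrnB-derived sequence, including the 5S rRNA segment and T1 terminator. A short 6xHis-like match is annotated downstream of sfGFP, but the record does not explain it.

The defining feature of this variant is the deletion of G62 and G67 in the 5' UTR. Because the native promoter, leader and early coding region are retained, GFP fluorescence reports both transcriptional and leader-mediated post-transcriptional control of L31 expression. The mutant leader is presumably meant to be compared with a wild-type version, to test the role of those nucleotides in the RNA-mediated regulation of L31 involving Zur, zinc and the paralogue L31p.
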