Addgene plasmid #185039: pRAR110
Purpose: 400 nt l31 promoter region, l31 5'UTR G62 and G67 deletion, 90 nt of l31 coding region, glycine linker, sfGFP, trrnB
Depositing lab: Julius Lucks. Depositing organization: Northwestern University. Publication: Zur and zinc increase expression of E. coli ribosomal protein L31 through RNA-mediated repression of the repressor L31p. Rasmussen RA, Wang S, Camarillo JM, Sosnowski V, Cho BK, Goo YA, Lucks JB, O'Halloran TV. Nucleic Acids Res. 2022 Dec 9;50(22):12739-12753. doi: 10.1093/nar/gkac1086. PubMed 36533433.
Backbone
  Vector backbone: p15A oripACYC
  Vector type: Bacterial Expression
Growth in bacteria
  Bacterial resistance: Chloramphenicol, 25 μg/mL
  Growth temperature: 37°C
  Growth strain: DH5alpha
  Copy number: High Copy
Gene/Insert
  Gene/Insert name: L31-sfGFP (alt name: rpmE-sfGFP)
  Species: E. coli MG1655
  Mutation: G62 and G67 deletion of rpmE 5'UTR, Only first 90 nt of rpmE coding present
  Cloning method: Gibson Cloning
Terms and licenses: Academic/Nonprofit Terms; Industry Terms: Not Available to Industry
How to cite: pRAR110 was a gift from Julius Lucks (Addgene plasmid # 185039 ; http://n2t.net/addgene:185039 ; RRID:Addgene_185039)
